>Addgene plasmid #152969 | pGBW-m4133563 | depositor full sequence | sequence record 295981 | Full Sequence
CACCATGGAGTCTCTCGTTCCCGGCTTTAAT
[348 nt withheld, positions 32-379]
AACGGAAATAAGGGGGCTGGTGGCCATAGCTATGGGGCAGACCTGAAGTCTTTCGATCTGGGCGACGAGC
TGGGCACCGACCCATATGAGGATTTCCAGGAAAACTGGAACACAAAACACAGCTCCGGGGTAACTCGCGA
GCTAATGCGAGAATTGAATGGAGGGGAAAACCTTTACTTTCAGTCGGGACGGCGAATCCCGGGGCTGATA
AATCCCTGGAAAAGGAGATGGAAGAAGAACTTTATTGCAGTGTCTGCGGCTAACCGGTTCAAAAAGATCA
GTTCAAGCGGCGCCCTAGATTACGACATTCCTACGACCGCCTCCGAGAATCTCTATTTCCAGGGTGAATT
TGGCTTGGCACAACATGACGAGGCCGTCGATAACAAGTTTAATAAAGAACAGCAGAACGCTTTCTATGAG
ATCCTTCACTTACCAAATCTGAACGAAGAGCAACGCAACGCTTTCATTCAGAGCCTGAAAGACGATCCCT
CGCAGTCTGCAAATCTCCTGGCCGAAGCCAAGAAGCTGAATGACGCACAGGCTCCAAAAGTTGATAACAA
GTTTAACAAGGAGCAGCAGAATGCTTTCTACGAGATATTGCACCTTCCTAATCTGAATGAGGAACAAAGA
AATGCATTTATCCAGTCCCTAAAAGACGATCCATCACAGAGTGCCAACCTGCTTGCGGAAGCCAAAAAGC
TCAATGATGCCCAGGCCCCGAAAGTAGACGCGAACCATCAATAAGCTAGCTTGACTGACTGAGATACAGC
GTACCTTCAGCTCACAGACATGATAAGATACATTGATGAGTTTGGACAAACCACAACTAGAATGCAGTGA
AAAAAATGCTTTATTTGTGAAATTTGTGATGCTATTGCTTTATTTGTAACCATTATAAGCTGCAATAAAC
AAGTTAACAACAACAATTGCATTCATTTTATGTTTCAGGTTCAGGGGGAGGTGTGGGAGGTTTTTTAAAG
CAAGTAAAACCTCTACAAATGTGGTATTGGCCCATCTCTATCGGTATCGTAGCATAACCCCTTGGGGCCT
CTAAACGGGTCTTGAGGGGTTTTTTGTGCCCCTCGGGCCGGATTGCTATCTACCGGCATTGGCGCAGAAA
AAAATGCCTGATGCGACGCTGCGCGTCTTATACTCCCACATATGCCAGATTCAGCAACGGATACGGCTTC
CCCAACTTGCCCACTTCCATACGTGTCCTCCTTACCAGAAATTTATCCTTAAGGTCGTCAGCTATCCTGC
AGGCGATCTCTCGATTTCGATCAAGACATTCCTTTAATGGTCTTTTCTGGACACCACTAGGGGTCAGAAG
TAGTTCATCAAACTTTCTTCCCTCCCTAATCTCATTGGTTACCTTGGGCTATCGAAACTTAATTAACCAG
TCAAGTCAGCTACTTGGCGAGATCGACTTGTCTGGGTTTCGACTACGCTCAGAATTGCGTCAGTCAAGTT
CGATCTGGTCCTTGCTATTGCACCCGTTCTCCGATTACGAGTTTCATTTAAATCATGTGAGCAAAAGGCC
AGCAAAAGGCCAGGAACCGTAAAAAGGCCGCGTTGCTGGCGTTTTTCCATAGGCTCCGCCCCCCTGACGA
GCATCACAAAAATCGACGCTCAAGTCAGAGGTGGCGAAACCCGACAGGACTATAAAGATACCAGGCGTTT
CCCCCTGGAAGCTCCCTCGTGCGCTCTCCTGTTCCGACCCTGCCGCTTACCGGATACCTGTCCGCCTTTC
TCCCTTCGGGAAGCGTGGCGCTTTCTCATAGCTCACGCTGTAGGTATCTCAGTTCGGTGTAGGTCGTTCG
CTCCAAGCTGGGCTGTGTGCACGAACCCCCCGTTCAGCCCGACCGCTGCGCCTTATCCGGTAACTATCGT
CTTGAGTCCAACCCGGTAAGACACGACTTATCGCCACTGGCAGCAGCCACTGGTAACAGGATTAGCAGAG
CGAGGTATGTAGGCGGTGCTACAGAGTTCTTGAAGTGGTGGCCTAACTACGGCTACACTAGAAGAACAGT
ATTTGGTATCTGCGCTCTGCTGAAGCCAGTTACCTTCGGAAAAAGAGTTGGTAGCTCTTGATCCGGCAAA
CAAACCACCGCTGGTAGCGGTGGTTTTTTTGTTTGCAAGCAGCAGATTACGCGCAGAAAAAAAGGATCTC
AAGAAGATCCTTTGATCTTTTCTACGGGGTCTGACGCTCAGTGGAACGAAAACTCACGTTAAGGGATTTT
GGTCATGAGATTATCAAAAAGGATCTTCACCTAGATCCTTTTAAATTAAAAATGAAGTTTTAAATCAATC
TAAAGTATATATGAGTAAACTTGGTCTGACAGTTACCAATGCTTAATCAGTGAGGCACCTATCTCAGCGA
TCTGTCTATTTCGTTCATCCATAGTTGCATTTAAATTTCCGAACTCTCCAAGGCCCTCGTCGGAAAATCT
TCAAACCTTTCGTCCGATCCATCTTGCAGGCTACCTCTCGAACGAACTATCGCAAGTCTCTTGGCCGGCC
TTGCGCCTTGGCTATTGCTTGGCAGCGCCTATCGCCAGGTATTACTCCAATCCCGAATATCCGAGATCGG
GATCACCCGAGAGAAGTTCAACCTACATCCTCAATCCCGATCTATCCGAGATCCGAGGAATATCGAAATC
GGGGCGCGCCTGGCCTCCGCGCCGGGTTTTGGCGCCTCCCGCGGGCGCCCCCCTCGTCACGGCGAGCGCT
GCCACGTCAGACGAAGGGCGCAGGAGCGTCCTGATCCTTCCGCCCGGACGCTCAGGACAGCGGCCCGCTG
CTCATAAGACTCGGCCTTAGAACCCCAGTATCAGCAGAAGGACATTTTAGGACGGGACTTGGGTGACTCT
AGGGCACTGGTTTTCTTTCCAGAGAGCGGAACAGGCGAGGAAAAGTAGTCCCTTCTCGGCGATTCTGCGG
AGGGATCTCCGTGGGGCGGTGAACGCCGATGATTATATAAGGACGCGCCGGGTGTGGCACAGCTAGTTCC
GTCGCAGCCGGGATTTGGGTCGCGGTTCTTGTTTGTGGATCGCTGTGATCGTCACTTGGTGAGTAGCGGG
CTGCTGGGCTGGCCGGGGCTTTCGTGGCCGCCGGGCCGCTCGGTGGGACGGAAGCGTGTGGAGAGACCGC
CAAGGGCTGTAGTCTGGGTCCGCGAGCAAGGTTGCCCTGAACTGGGGGTTGGGGGGAGCGCAGCAAAATG
GCGGCTGTTCCCGAGTCTTGAATGGAAGACGCTTGTGAGGCGGGCTGTGAGGTCGTTGAAACAAGGTGGG
GGGCATGGTGGGCGGCAAGAACCCAAGGTCTTGAGCCCTTCGCTAATGCGGGAAAGCTCTTATTCGGGTG
AGATGGGCTGGGCACCATCTGGGGACCCTGACGTGAAGTTTGTCACTGACTGGAGAACTCGGTTTGTCGT
CTGTTGCGGGGGCGGCAGTTATGGCGGTGCCGTTGGGCAGTGCACCCGTACCTTTGGGAGCGCGCGCCCT
CGTCGTGTCGTGACGTCACCCGTTCTGTTGGCTTATAATGCAGGGTGGGGCCACCTGCCGGTAGGTGTGC
GGTAGGCTTTTCTCCGTCGCAGGACGCAGGGTTCGGGCCTAGGGTAGGCTCTCCTGAATCGACAGGCGCC
GGACCTCTGGTGAGGGGAGGGATAAGTGAGGCGTCAGTTTCTTTGGTCGGTTTTATGTACCTATCTTCTT
AAGTAGCTGAAGCTCCGGTTTTGAACTATGCGCTCGGGGTTGGCGAGTGTGTTTTGTGAAGTTTTTTAGG
CACCTTTTGAAATGTAATCATTTGGGTCAATATGTAATTTTCAGTGTTAGACTTGTAAATTGTCCGCTAA
ATTCTGGCCGTTTTTGGCTTTTTTGTTAGACAACATGACCGAGTACAAGCCCACGGTGCGCCTCGCCACC
CGCGACGACGTCCCCAGGGCCGTACGCACCCTCGCCGCCGCGTTCGCCGACTACCCCGCCACGCGCCACA
CCGTCGATCCGGACCGCCACATCGAGCGGGTCACCGAGCTGCAAGAACTCTTCCTCACGCGCGTCGGGCT
CGACATCGGCAAGGTGTGGGTCGCGGACGACGGCGCCGCGGTGGCGGTCTGGACCACGCCGGAGAGCGTC
GAAGCGGGGGCGGTGTTCGCCGAGATCGGCCCGCGCATGGCCGAGTTGAGCGGTTCCCGGCTGGCCGCGC
AGCAACAGATGGAGGGCCTCCTGGCGCCGCACCGGCCCAAGGAGCCCGCGTGGTTCCTGGCCACCGTCGG
CGTCTCGCCCGACCACCAGGGCAAGGGTCTGGGCAGCGCCGTCGTGCTCCCCGGAGTGGAGGCCGCCGAG
CGCGCCGGGGTGCCCGCCTTCCTGGAGACCTCCGCGCCCCGCAACCTCCCCTTCTACGAGCGGCTCGGCT
TCACCGTCACCGCCGACGTCGAGGTGCCCGAAGGACCGCGCACCTGGTGCATGACCCGCAAGCCCGGTGC
CTAGGCTAGTATGTAAGCCTAGTCTTAGATAATAAAATCGCTATCCATCGAAGATGGATGTGTGTTGGTT
TTTTGTGTGTGTAACGCTAGGCGCGCCTGGTGTACCGAGAACGATCCTCTCAGTGCGAGTCTCGACGATC
CATATCGTTGCTTGGCAGTCAGCCAGTCGGAATCCAGCTTGGGACCCAGGAAGTCCAATCGTCAGATATT
GTACTCAAGCCTGGTCACGGCAGCGTACCGATCTGTTTAAACCTAGATATTGATAGTCTGATCGGTCAAC
GTATAATCGAGTCCTAGCTTTTGCAAACATCTATCAAGAGACAGGATCAGCAGGAGGCTTTCGCATGAGT
ATTCAACATTTCCGTGTCGCCCTTATTCCCTTTTTTGCGGCATTTTGCCTTCCTGTTTTTGCTCACCCAG
AAACGCTGGTGAAAGTAAAAGATGCTGAAGATCAGTTGGGTGCGCGAGTGGGTTACATCGAACTGGATCT
CAACAGCGGTAAGATCCTTGAGAGTTTTCGCCCCGAAGAACGCTTTCCAATGATGAGCACTTTTAAAGTT
CTGCTATGTGGCGCGGTATTATCCCGTATTGACGCCGGGCAAGAGCAACTCGGTCGCCGCATACACTATT
CTCAGAATGACTTGGTTGAGTATTCACCAGTCACAGAAAAGCATCTTACGGATGGCATGACAGTAAGAGA
ATTATGCAGTGCTGCCATAACCATGAGTGATAACACTGCGGCCAACTTACTTCTGACAACGATTGGAGGA
CCGAAGGAGCTAACCGCTTTTTTGCACAACATGGGGGATCATGTAACTCGCCTTGATCGTTGGGAACCGG
AGCTGAATGAAGCCATACCAAACGACGAGCGTGACACCACGATGCCTGTAGCAATGGCAACAACCTTGCG
TAAACTATTAACTGGCGAACTACTTACTCTAGCTTCCCGGCAACAGTTGATAGACTGGATGGAGGCGGAT
AAAGTTGCAGGACCACTTCTGCGCTCGGCCCTTCCGGCTGGCTGGTTTATTGCTGATAAATCTGGAGCCG
GTGAGCGTGGGTCTCGCGGTATCATTGCAGCACTGGGGCCAGATGGTAAGCCCTCCCGTATCGTAGTTAT
CTACACGACGGGGAGTCAGGCAACTATGGATGAACGAAATAGACAGATCGCTGAGATAGGTGCCTCACTG
ATTAAGCATTGGTAACCGATTCTAGGTGCATTGGCGCAGAAAAAAATGCCTGATGCGACGCTGCGCGTCT
TATACTCCCACATATGCCAGATTCAGCAACGGATACGGCTTCCCCAACTTGCCCACTTCCATACGTGTCC
TCCTTACCAGAAATTTATCCTTAAGATCGTTTAAACTCGACTCTGGCTCTATCGAATCTCCGTCGTTTCG
AGCTTACGCGAACAGCCGTGGCGCTCATTTGCTCGTCGGGCATCGAATCTCGTCAGCTATCGTCAGCTTA
CCTTTTTGGCAGCGATCGCGGCTCCCGACATCTTGGACCATTAGCTCCACAGGTATCTTCTTCCCTCTAG
TGGTCATAACAGCAGCTTCAGCTACCTCTCAATTCAAAAAACCCCTCAAGACCCGTTTAGAGGCCCCAAG
GGGTTATGCTATCAATCGTTGCGTTACACACACAAAAAACCAACACACATCCATCTTCGATGGATAGCGA
TTTTATTATCTAACTGCTGATCGAGTGTAGCCAGATCTAGTAATCAATTACGGGGTCATTAGTTCATAGC
CCATATATGGAGTTCCGCGTTACATAACTTACGGTAAATGGCCCGCCTGGCTGACCGCCCAACGACCCCC
GCCCATTGACGTCAATAATGACGTATGTTCCCATAGTAACGCCAATAGGGACTTTCCATTGACGTCAATG
GGTGGAGTATTTACGGTAAACTGCCCACTTGGCAGTACATCAAGTGTATCATATGCCAAGTACGCCCCCT
ATTGACGTCAATGACGGTAAATGGCCCGCCTGGCATTATGCCCAGTACATGACCTTATGGGACTTTCCTA
CTTGGCAGTACATCTACGTATTAGTCATCGCTATTACCATGCTGATGCGGTTTTGGCAGTACATCAATGG
GCGTGGATAGCGGTTTGACTCACGGGGATTTCCAAGTCTCCACCCCATTGACGTCAATGGGAGTTTGTTT
TGGCACCAAAATCAACGGGACTTTCCAAAATGTCGTAACAACTCCGCCCCATTGACGCAAATGGGCGGTA
GGCGTGTACGGTGGGAGGTCTATATAAGCAGAGCTGGTTTAGTGAACCGTCAGATCAGATCTTTGTCGAT
CCTACCATCCACTCGACACACCCGCCAGCGGCCGC
Features (pLannotate 1.2.2; 21 found; start..end, strand, type, name):
      5..544     +  CDS            R1A_SARS2 (fragment) (sequence partly withheld): Experimental evidence at protein level: Swiss-Prot protein existence level 1. [Non-structural protein 10]: Plays a pivotal role in viral transcription by stimulating both nsp14 3'-5' exoribonuclease and nsp16 2'-O-methyltransferase activities. Therefore plays an essential role in viral mRNAs cap methylation. From Severe acute respiratory syndrome coronavirus 2 (2019-nCoV) (SARS-CoV-2).
    599..676     +  CDS            MYLK2 (fragment): MYLK2_HUMAN - Experimental evidence at protein level: Swiss-Prot protein existence level 1. Implicated in the level of global muscle contraction and cardiac function. Phosphorylates a specific serine in the N-terminus of a myosin light chain. From Homo sapiens (Human).
    758..1108    +  CDS            spa (fragment): SPA_STAAU - Experimental evidence at protein level: Swiss-Prot protein existence level 1. Plays a role in the inhibition of the host innate and adaptive immune responses. Possesses five immunoglobulin-binding domains that capture both the fragment crystallizable region (Fc region) and the Fab region (part of Ig that identifies antigen) of immunoglobulins (By similarity). In turn, Staphylococcus aureus is protected from phagocytic killing via inhibition of Ig Fc region. In addition, the host elicited B-cell response is prevented due to a decrease of antibody-secreting cell proliferation that en
   1173..1294    -  polyA_signal   SV40 poly(A) signal: SV40 polyadenylation signal
   1317..1386    -  CDS            large T antigen (fragment): large T antigen from SV40 (simian virus 40)
   1409..1455    +  terminator     T7 terminator: transcription terminator for bacteriophage T7 RNA polymerase
   1485..1621    +  terminator     rrnG terminator: transcription terminator from the E. coli ribosomal RNA rrnG operon (Albrechtsen et al., 1991)
   1666..1737    +  misc_feature   3' β-globin insulator: insulator downstream of the human β-globin locus (Farrell et al., 2002)
   1963..2551    -  rep_origin     ori: high-copy-number ColE1/pMB1/pBR322/pUC origin of replication
   2723..2787    -  CDS            bla(M) (fragment): β-lactamase lacking the signal sequence; bla(M); allows cytosolic expression of β-lactamase
   3051..4260    +  promoter       UbC promoter: human ubiquitin C promoter
   4264..4861    +  CDS            PuroR (fragment): puromycin N-acetyltransferase; pac from Streptomyces; confers resistance to puromycin
   4890..4938    +  polyA_signal   poly(A) signal: synthetic polyadenylation signal
   5204..6064    +  CDS            AmpR: β-lactamase; bla; confers resistance to ampicillin, carbenicillin, and related antibiotics
   6077..6213    +  terminator     rrnG terminator: transcription terminator from the E. coli ribosomal RNA rrnG operon (Albrechtsen et al., 1991)
   6358..6429    +  misc_feature   5' β-globin insulator: insulator upstream of the human β-globin locus (Farrell et al., 2002)
   6434..6480    -  terminator     T7 terminator: transcription terminator for bacteriophage T7 RNA polymerase
   6498..6546    -  polyA_signal   poly(A) signal: synthetic polyadenylation signal
   6627..6930    +  enhancer       CMV enhancer: human cytomegalovirus immediate early enhancer
   7003..7020    -  promoter       CMV promoter (fragment): human cytomegalovirus (CMV) immediate early promoter
   7083..7134    +  promoter       CMVd2 promoter: truncated human cytomegalovirus (CMV) immediate early promoter that yields moderately reduced expression relative to the full-length promoter
