[The description below was written by a language model from this plasmid's Addgene catalogue record and pLannotate feature annotations shown in this document.]
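Description:
pGBW-m4133563 is a mammalian expression plasmid built on the pTwist_CMV_Puro_6 backbone for producing the SARS-CoV-2 leader protein, the N-terminal cleavage product of the ORF1ab polyprotein, recorded as wild type. It is maintained in E. coli as a high-copy plasmid through a ColE1/pUC-type origin and an ampicillin resistance gene. For selection in mammalian cells it carries a separate cassette in which the human ubiquitin C promoter drives puromycin N-acetyltransferase, followed by a synthetic polyadenylation signal.

The viral coding sequence of about 540 bp sits downstream of a CMV enhancer and promoter elements and is annotated as a fragment of the SARS-CoV-2 replicase polyprotein 1a. The automated annotation's functional text refers to nsp10, but this is generic text attached to the polyprotein entry rather than a description of the insert, which the catalogue identifies as the leader protein. Fused at the C terminus on the backbone is a TEV-cleavable tandem affinity purification tag. The feature table is consistent with this, showing a short fragment matching myosin light chain kinase 2, which likely represents a calmodulin-binding peptide, followed by immunoglobulin-binding domains from Staphylococcus aureus protein A. The transcript ends at an SV40 polyadenylation signal.

The expression unit is flanked by β-globin insulator elements, bacterial rrnG and T7 terminators and an upstream synthetic poly(A) signal, which serve to isolate it from transcription elsewhere in the plasmid. The design suits transient or puromycin-selected expression of the tagged viral protein in mammalian cells, followed by affinity purification, for example to recover associated host proteins, although the record states only the expression purpose.
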