Addgene plasmid #152969: pGBW-m4133563
Purpose: Mammalian expression plasmid for SARS-CoV-2 leader protein
Depositing lab: Ginkgo Bioworks & Benjie Chen. Depositing organization: Ginkgo Bioworks.
Backbone
  Vector backbone: pTwist_CMV_Puro_6
  Backbone size w/o insert (bp): 6080
  Vector type: Mammalian Expression
  Selectable markers: Puromycin
Growth in bacteria
  Bacterial resistance: Ampicillin, 100 μg/mL
  Growth temperature: 37°C
  Growth strain: DH5alpha
  Copy number: High Copy
Gene/Insert
  Gene/Insert name: SARS-CoV-2 leader protein
  Species: Severe acute respiratory syndrome coronavirus 2
  Insert size (bp): 536
  Mutation: wt
  Entrez Gene: ORF1ab (a.k.a. GU280_gp01)
  Promoter: CMV
  Tag / fusion protein: Cleavable TEV;TapTag (C terminal on backbone)
  Cloning method: Unknown
Resource information
  A portion of this plasmid was derived from a plasmid made by: GinkgoBioworks
Depositor comments: NCBI reference sequence: YP_009725297.1
How to cite: pGBW-m4133563 was a gift from Ginkgo Bioworks & Benjie Chen (Addgene plasmid # 152969 ; http://n2t.net/addgene:152969 ; RRID:Addgene_152969)
